>Addgene plasmid #21850 | ATF4 3: Mouse ATF4 (CHOP11/cATF), 5'UTR and AUG-luc | addgene full sequence | sequence record 258284 | Addgene NGS Result
GGTACCGAGCTCTTACGCGTGCTAGCCCGGGCTCGAGATCTGACTTCTAGAGATCCGGCAAACCCCGCCC
AGCGTCTTGTCATTGGCGAATTCGAACACGCAGATGCAGTCGGGGCGGCGCGGTCCGAGGTCCACTTCGC
ATATTAAGGTGACGCGTGTGGCCTCGAACACCGAGCGACCCTGCATAAGCTTTTCTGCTTGCTGTCTGCC
GGTTTAAGTTGTGTGCTCGGGTGTCCCTTTCCTCTTCCCCTCCCGCAGGGCTTGCGGCCACCATGGCGTA
TTAGAGGCAGCAGTGCCTGCGGCAGCGTTGGCCTTTGCAGCGGCGGCAGCAGCACCAGGCTCTGCAGCGG
CAACCCCCACCGGCCTAGGCCATGGCGCTCTTCACGAAATCCAGCAGCAGTGTTGCTGTAACGGACAAAG
ATACCTTCGAGTTAAGCACATTCCTCGAATCCAGCATAGCCCCACAACATGACCGTCATGGAAGACGCCA
AAAACATAAAGAAAGGCCCGGCGCCATTCTATCCGCTGGAAGATGGAACCGCTGGAGAGCAACTGCATAA
GGCTATGAAGAGATACGCCCTGGTTCCTGGAACAATTGCTTTTACAGATGCACATATCGAGGTGGACATC
ACTTACGCTGAGTACTTCGAAATGTCCGTTCGGTTGGCAGAAGCTATGAAACGATATGGGCTGAATACAA
ATCACAGAATCGTCGTATGCAGTGAAAACTCTCTTCAATTCTTTATGCCGGTGTTGGGCGCGTTATTTAT
CGGAGTTGCAGTTGCGCCCGCGAACGACATTTATAATGAACGTGAATTGCTCAACAGTATGGGCATTTCG
CAGCCTACCGTGGTGTTCGTTTCCAAAAAGGGGTTGCAAAAAATTTTGAACGTGCAAAAAAAGCTCCCAA
TCATCCAAAAAATTATTATCATGGATTCTAAAACGGATTACCAGGGATTTCAGTCGATGTACACGTTCGT
CACATCTCATCTACCTCCCGGTTTTAATGAATACGATTTTGTGCCAGAGTCCTTCGATAGGGACAAGACA
ATTGCACTGATCATGAACTCCTCTGGATCTACTGGTCTGCCTAAAGGTGTCGCTCTGCCTCATAGAACTG
CCTGCGTGAGATTCTCGCATGCCAGAGATCCTATTTTTGGCAATCAAATCATTCCGGATACTGCGATTTT
AAGTGTTGTTCCATTCCATCACGGTTTTGGAATGTTTACTACACTCGGATATTTGATATGTGGATTTCGA
GTCGTCTTAATGTATAGATTTGAAGAAGAGCTGTTTCTGAGGAGCCTTCAGGATTACAAGATTCAAAGTG
CGCTGCTGGTGCCAACCCTATTCTCCTTCTTCGCCAAAAGCACTCTGATTGACAAATACGATTTATCTAA
TTTACACGAAATTGCTTCTGGTGGCGCTCCCCTCTCTAAGGAAGTCGGGGAAGCGGTTGCCAAGAGGTTC
CATCTGCCAGGTATCAGGCAAGGATATGGGCTCACTGAGACTACATCAGCTATTCTGATTACACCCGAGG
GGGATGATAAACCGGGCGCGGTCGGTAAAGTTGTTCCATTTTTTGAAGCGAAGGTTGTGGATCTGGATAC
CGGGAAAACGCTGGGCGTTAATCAAAGAGGCGAACTGTGTGTGAGAGGTCCTATGATTATGTCCGGTTAT
GTAAACAATCCGGAAGCGACCAACGCCTTGATTGACAAGGATGGATGGCTACATTCTGGAGACATAGCTT
ACTGGGACGAAGACGAACACTTCTTCATCGTTGACCGCCTGAAGTCTCTGATTAAGTACAAAGGCTATCA
GGTGGCTCCCGCTGAATTGGAATCCATCTTGCTCCAACACCCCAACATCTTCGACGCAGGTGTCGCAGGT
CTTCCCGACGATGACGCCGGTGAACTTCCCGCCGCCGTTGTTGTTTTGGAGCACGGAAAGACGATGACGG
AAAAAGAGATCGTGGATTACGTCGCCAGTCAAGTAACAACCGCGAAAAAGTTGCGCGGAGGAGTTGTGTT
TGTGGACGAAGTACCGAAAGGTCTTACCGGAAAACTCGACGCAAGAAAAATCAGAGAGATCCTCATAAAG
GCCAAGAAGGGCGGAAAGATCGCCGTGTAATTCTAGAGTCGGGGCGGCCGGCCGCTTCGAGCAGACATGA
TAAGATACATTGATGAGTTTGGACAAACCACAACTAGAATGCAGTGAAAAAAATGCTTTATTTGTGAAAT
TTGTGATGCTATTGCTTTATTTGTAACCATTATAAGCTGCAATAAACAAGTTAACAACAACAATTGCATT
CATTTTATGTTTCAGGTTCAGGGGGAGGTGTGGGAGGTTTTTTAAAGCAAGTAAAACCTCTACAAATGTG
GTAAAATCGATAAGGATCCGTCGACCGATGCCCTTGAGAGCCTTCAACCCAGTCAGCTCCTTCCGGTGGG
CGCGGGGCATGACTATCGTCGCCGCACTTATGACTGTCTTCTTTATCATGCAACTCGTAGGACAGGTGCC
GGCAGCGCTCTTCCGCTTCCTCGCTCACTGACTCGCTGCGCTCGGTCGTTCGGCTGCGGCGAGCGGTATC
AGCTCACTCAAAGGCGGTAATACGGTTATCCACAGAATCAGGGGATAACGCAGGAAAGAACATGTGAGCA
AAAGGCCAGCAAAAGGCCAGGAACCGTAAAAAGGCCGCGTTGCTGGCGTTTTTCCATAGGCTCCGCCCCC
CTGACGAGCATCACAAAAATCGACGCTCAAGTCAGAGGTGGCGAAACCCGACAGGACTATAAAGATACCA
GGCGTTTCCCCCTGGAAGCTCCCTCGTGCGCTCTCCTGTTCCGACCCTGCCGCTTACCGGATACCTGTCC
GCCTTTCTCCCTTCGGGAAGCGTGGCGCTTTCTCATAGCTCACGCTGTAGGTATCTCAGTTCGGTGTAGG
TCGTTCGCTCCAAGCTGGGCTGTGTGCACGAACCCCCCGTTCAGCCCGACCGCTGCGCCTTATCCGGTAA
CTATCGTCTTGAGTCCAACCCGGTAAGACACGACTTATCGCCACTGGCAGCAGCCACTGGTAACAGGATT
AGCAGAGCGAGGTATGTAGGCGGTGCTACAGAGTTCTTGAAGTGGTGGCCTAACTACGGCTACACTAGAA
GAACAGTATTTGGTATCTGCGCTCTGCTGAAGCCAGTTACCTTCGGAAAAAGAGTTGGTAGCTCTTGATC
CGGCAAACAAACCACCGCTGGTAGCGGTGGTTTTTTTGTTTGCAAGCAGCAGATTACGCGCAGAAAAAAA
GGATCTCAAGAAGATCCTTTGATCTTTTCTACGGGGTCTGACGCTCAGTGGAACGAAAACTCACGTTAAG
GGATTTTGGTCATGAGATTATCAAAAAGGATCTTCACCTAGATCCTTTTAAATTAAAAATGAAGTTTTAA
ATCAATCTAAAGTATATATGAGTAAACTTGGTCTGACAGTTACCAATGCTTAATCAGTGAGGCACCTATC
TCAGCGATCTGTCTATTTCGTTCATCCATAGTTGCCTGACTCCCCGTCGTGTAGATAACTACGATACGGG
AGGGCTTACCATCTGGCCCCAGTGCTGCAATGATACCGCGAGACCCACGCTCACCGGCTCCAGATTTATC
AGCAATAAACCAGCCAGCCGGAAGGGCCGAGCGCAGAAGTGGTCCTGCAACTTTATCCGCCTCCATCCAG
TCTATTAATTGTTGCCGGGAAGCTAGAGTAAGTAGTTCGCCAGTTAATAGTTTGCGCAACGTTGTTGCCA
TTGCTACAGGCATCGTGGTGTCACGCTCGTCGTTTGGTATGGCTTCATTCAGCTCCGGTTCCCAACGATC
AAGGCGAGTTACATGATCCCCCATGTTGTGCAAAAAAGCGGTTAGCTCCTTCGGTCCTCCGATCGTTGTC
AGAAGTAAGTTGGCCGCAGTGTTATCACTCATGGTTATGGCAGCACTGCATAATTCTCTTACTGTCATGC
CATCCGTAAGATGCTTTTCTGTGACTGGTGAGTACTCAACCAAGTCATTCTGAGAATAGTGTATGCGGCG
ACCGAGTTGCTCTTGCCCGGCGTCAATACGGGATAATACCGCGCCACATAGCAGAACTTTAAAAGTGCTC
ATCATTGGAAAACGTTCTTCGGGGCGAAAACTCTCAAGGATCTTACCGCTGTTGAGATCCAGTTCGATGT
AACCCACTCGTGCACCCAACTGATCTTCAGCATCTTTTACTTTCACCAGCGTTTCTGGGTGAGCAAAAAC
AGGAAGGCAAAATGCCGCAAAAAAGGGAATAAGGGCGACACGGAAATGTTGAATACTCATACTCTTCCTT
TTTCAATATTATTGAAGCATTTATCAGGGTTATTGTCTCATGAGCGGATACATATTTGAATGTATTTAGA
AAAATAAACAAATAGGGGTTCCGCGCACATTTCCCCGAAAAGTGCCACCTG
[124 nt withheld, positions 4462-4585]
C
[91 nt withheld, positions 4587-4677]
A
[49 nt withheld, positions 4679-4727]
CCTTTGACGTTGGAGTCCACGTTCTTT
[37 nt withheld, positions 4755-4791]
ACCCTATCTCGGTCTATTCTTTTGATTTATAAGGGATTTTGCCGATTTCGGCCTATTGGTTAAAAAATGA
GCTGATTTAACAAAAATTTAACGCGAATTTTAACAAAATATTAACGCTTACAATTTGCCATTCGCCATTC
AGGCTGCGCAACTGTTGGGAAGGGCGATCGGTGCGGGCCTCTTCGCTATTACGCCAGCCCAAGCTACCAT
GATAAGTAAGTAATATTAAGGTACGGGAGGTACTTGGAGCGGCCGCAATAAAATATCTTTATTTTCATTA
CATCTGTGTGTTGGTTTTTTGTGTGAATCGATAGTACTAACATACGCTCTCCATCAAAACAAAACGAAAC
AAAACAAACTAGCAAAATAGGCTGTCCCCAGTGCAAGTGCAGGTGCCAGAACATTTCTCTATCGATA
Features (pLannotate 1.2.2; 12 found; start..end, strand, type, name):
     59..185     +  promoter       HSV TK promoter (fragment): herpes simplex virus thymidine kinase promoter
    478..2130    +  CDS            luciferase: firefly luciferase; luc+; enhanced luc+ version of the luciferase gene
   2171..2292    -  polyA_signal   SV40 poly(A) signal: SV40 polyadenylation signal
   2315..2383    -  CDS            large T antigen (fragment): large T antigen from SV40 (simian virus 40)
   2399..2531    +  CDS            TcR (fragment): tetracycline efflux protein; tet; confers resistance to tetracycline
   2711..3299    -  rep_origin     ori: high-copy-number ColE1/pMB1/pBR322/pUC origin of replication
   3470..4330    -  CDS            AmpR: β-lactamase; bla; confers resistance to ampicillin, carbenicillin, and related antibiotics
   4331..4435    -  promoter       AmpR promoter: bla
   4462..4890    +  rep_origin     f1 ori (sequence partly withheld): f1 bacteriophage origin of replication; arrow indicates direction of (+) strand synthesis
   4922..4989    -  CDS            lacZα (fragment): LacZα fragment of β-galactosidase; lacZ fragment
   5048..5096    +  polyA_signal   poly(A) signal: synthetic polyadenylation signal
   5110..5201    +  misc_feature   pause site: RNA polymerase II transcriptional pause signal from the human α2 globin gene
