[The description below was written by a language model from this plasmid's Addgene catalogue record and pLannotate feature annotations shown in this document.]
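Description:
ATF4 3 (TK.mATF4.UTR.Luc.pGL3) is a mammalian luciferase reporter built on the Promega pGL3 backbone and designed to report on translational control conferred by the mouse ATF4 mRNA leader. A fragment of the herpes simplex virus thymidine kinase promoter provides constitutive transcription. Immediately downstream lies the mouse Atf4 5' untranslated region together with the ATF4 initiation codon, fused to the firefly luciferase (luc+) coding sequence so that luciferase is translated from the ATF4 AUG. An SV40 polyadenylation signal terminates the transcript. Because the promoter is not itself the regulated element, changes in luciferase activity are meant to reflect how efficiently ribosomes initiate at the ATF4 start codon after traversing the leader. This fits the associated study of regulated translation initiation during stress-induced gene expression in mammalian cells.

The plasmid is propagated in E. coli through a high-copy ColE1/pUC-type origin with ampicillin selection (AmpR under its own bla promoter), and it also carries an f1 origin for single-stranded DNA production. Upstream of the reporter cassette, the synthetic poly(A) signal and the RNA polymerase II transcriptional pause site typical of pGL3 limit read-through transcription from the backbone. The short large T antigen, TcR and lacZα fragments in the annotation appear to be backbone remnants rather than functional genes.

The catalogue lists the insert as 101 bp, whereas the depositor's map places the 5' UTR and AUG across roughly 285 bp between the promoter and luciferase, which agrees with the unannotated gap in the feature table. The sequenced plasmid is 5,208 nt against a predicted 5,202 nt, and repository sequencing found two mismatches relative to the depositor and reference ATF4 sequences.
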