Addgene plasmid #21850: ATF4 3: Mouse ATF4 (CHOP11/cATF), 5'UTR and AUG-luc
Depositing lab: David Ron. Depositing organization: NYU Grossman School of Medicine. Publication: Regulated translation initiation controls stress-induced gene expression in mammalian cells. Harding HP, Novoa I, Zhang Y, Zeng H, Wek R, Schapira M, Ron D. Mol Cell. 2000 Nov . 6(5):1099-108. 10.1016/S1097-2765(00)00108-8 PubMed 11106749.
Backbone
  Vector backbone: pGL3
  Backbone manufacturer: Promega
  Backbone size w/o insert (bp): 5010
  Vector type: Mammalian Expression, Luciferase
Growth in bacteria
  Bacterial resistance: Ampicillin, 100 μg/mL
  Growth temperature: 37°C
  Growth strain: DH5alpha
  Copy number: Unknown
Gene/Insert
  Gene/Insert name: ATF4
  Species: M. musculus (mouse)
  Insert size (bp): 101
  Mutation: ATF4 5' UTR and AUG fused to Luciferase driven by the TK promoter
  Entrez Gene: Atf4 (a.k.a. Atf-4, C/ATF, CREB-2, CREB2, TAXREB67)
  Tag / fusion protein: luciferase (C terminal on backbone)
  Cloning method: Restriction Enzyme
  Sequencing primers: 5′ RVprimer3
Terms and licenses: Academic/Nonprofit Terms; Industry Terms: Not Available to Industry
Depositor comments: Addgene sequencing results show 2 mismatches with author's sequence and NCBI sequence for ATF4. Mouse ATF4 5' UTR and AUG fused to Luciferase driven by the TK promoter in a pGL3 backbone TK.mATF4.UTR.Luc.pGL3 (5202nt, predicted). TK promoter: 58..184; mATF4 5'UTR and AUG: 185..470; luciferase coding sequence: 472..2121; poly A signals: 2156..2377
How to cite: ATF4 3: Mouse ATF4 (CHOP11/cATF), 5'UTR and AUG-luc was a gift from David Ron (Addgene plasmid # 21850 ; http://n2t.net/addgene:21850 ; RRID:Addgene_21850)
