>Addgene plasmid #21850 | ATF4 3: Mouse ATF4 (CHOP11/cATF), 5'UTR and AUG-luc | addgene partial sequence | sequence record 27645 | 21850 with RVprimer3
TTTCTCTATCGATAGGTACCGAGCTCTTACGCGTGCTAGCCCGGGCTCGAGATCTGACTTCTAGAGATCC
GGCAAACCCCGCCCAGCGTCTTGTCATTGGCGAATTCGAACACGCAGATGCAGTCGGGGCGGCGCGGTCC
GAGGTCCACTTCGCATATTAAGGTGACGCGTGTGGCCTCGAACACCGAGCGACCCTGCATAAGCTTTTCT
GCTTGCTGTCTGCCGGTTTAAGTTGTGTGCTCGGGTGTCCCTTTCCTCTTCCCCTCCCGCAGGGCTTGCG
GCCACCATGGCGTATTAGAGGCAGCAGTGCCTGCGGCAGCGTTGGCCTTTGCAGCGGCGGCAGCAGCACC
AGGCTCTGCAGCGGCAACCCCCACCGGCCTAGGCCATGGCGCTCTTCACGAAATCCAGCAGCAGTGTTGC
TGTAACGGACAAAGATACCTTCGAGTTAAGCACATTCCTCGAATCCAGCATAGCCCCACAACATGACCGT
CATGGAAGACGCCAAAAACATAAAGAAAGGCCCGGCGCCATTCTATCCGCTGGAAGATGGAACCGCTGGA
GAGCAACTGCATAAGGCTATGAAGAGATACGCCCTGGTTCCTGGAACAATTGCTTTTACAGATGCACATA
TCGAGGTGGACATCACTTACGCTGAGTACTTCGAAATGTCCGTTCGGTTGGCAGAAGCTATGAAACGATA
TGGGCTGAATACAAATCACAGAATCGTCGTATGCAGTGAAAA
